>Addgene plasmid #71696 | pJK587 | depositor full sequence | sequence record 131733 | pJK587 sequence 4541 bps
TGGCGAATGGG
[124 nt withheld, positions 12-135]
C
[91 nt withheld, positions 137-227]
A
[49 nt withheld, positions 229-277]
CCTTTGACGTTGGAGTCCACGTTCTTT
[37 nt withheld, positions 305-341]
ACCCTATCTCGGTCTATTCTTTTGATTTATAAGGGATTTTGCCGATTTCGGCCTATTGGTTAAAAAATGA
GCTGATTTAACAAAAATTTAACGCGAATTTTAACAAAATATTAACGTTTACAATTTCAGGTGGCACTTTT
CGGGGAAATGTGCGCGGAACCCCTATTTGTTTATTTTTCTAAATACATTCAAATATGTATCCGCTCATGA
GACAATAACCCTGATAAATGCTTCAATAATATTGAAAAAGGAAGAGTATGAGTATTCAACATTTCCGTGT
CGCCCTTATTCCCTTTTTTGCGGCATTTTGCCTTCCTGTTTTTGCTCACCCAGAAACGCTGGTGAAAGTA
AAAGATGCTGAAGATCAGTTGGGTGCACGAGTGGGTTACATCGAACTGGATCTCAACAGCGGTAAGATCC
TTGAGAGTTTTCGCCCCGAAGAACGTTTTCCAATGATGAGCACTTTTAAAGTTCTGCTATGTGGCGCGGT
ATTATCCCGTATTGACGCCGGGCAAGAGCAACTCGGTCGCCGCATACACTATTCTCAGAATGACTTGGTT
GAGTACTCACCAGTCACAGAAAAGCATCTTACGGATGGCATGACAGTAAGAGAATTATGCAGTGCTGCCA
TAACCATGAGTGATAACACTGCGGCCAACTTACTTCTGACAACGATCGGAGGACCGAAGGAGCTAACCGC
TTTTTTGCACAACATGGGGGATCATGTAACTCGCCTTGATCGTTGGGAACCGGAGCTGAATGAAGCCATA
CCAAACGACGAGCGTGACACCACGATGCCTGCAGCAATGGCAACAACGTTGCGCAAACTATTAACTGGCG
AACTACTTACTCTAGCTTCCCGGCAACAATTAATAGACTGGATGGAGGCGGATAAAGTTGCAGGACCACT
TCTGCGCTCGGCCCTTCCGGCTGGCTGGTTTATTGCTGATAAATCTGGAGCCGGTGAGCGTGGGTCTCGC
GGTATCATTGCAGCACTGGGGCCAGATGGTAAGCCCTCCCGTATCGTAGTTATCTACACGACGGGGAGTC
AGGCAACTATGGATGAACGAAATAGACAGATCGCTGAGATAGGTGCCTCACTGATTAAGCATTGGTAACT
GTCAGACCAAGTTTACTCATATATACTTTAGATTGATTTAAAACTTCATTTTTAATTTAAAAGGATCTAG
GTGAAGATCCTTTTTGATAATCTCATGACCAAAATCCCTTAACGTGAGTTTTCGTTCCACTGAGCGTCAG
ACCCCGTAGAAAAGATCAAAGGATCTTCTTGAGATCCTTTTTTTCTGCGCGTAATCTGCTGCTTGCAAAC
AAAAAAACCACCGCTACCAGCGGTGGTTTGTTTGCCGGATCAAGAGCTACCAACTCTTTTTCCGAAGGTA
ACTGGCTTCAGCAGAGCGCAGATACCAAATACTGTCCTTCTAGTGTAGCCGTAGTTAGGCCACCACTTCA
AGAACTCTGTAGCACCGCCTACATACCTCGCTCTGCTAATCCTGTTACCAGTGGCTGCTGCCAGTGGCGA
TAAGTCGTGTCTTACCGGGTTGGACTCAAGACGATAGTTACCGGATAAGGCGCAGCGGTCGGGCTGAACG
GGGGGTTCGTGCACACAGCCCAGCTTGGAGCGAACGACCTACACCGAACTGAGATACCTACAGCGTGAGC
TATGAGAAAGCGCCACGCTTCCCGAAGGGAGAAAGGCGGACAGGTATCCGGTAAGCGGCAGGGTCGGAAC
AGGAGAGCGCACGAGGGAGCTTCCAGGGGGAAACGCCTGGTATCTTTATAGTCCTGTCGGGTTTCGCCAC
CTCTGACTTGAGCGTCGATTTTTGTGATGCTCGTCAGGGGGGCGGAGCCTATGGAAAAACGCCAGCAACG
CGGCCTTTTTACGGTTCCTGGCCTTTTGCTGGCCTTTTGCTCACATGTTCTTTCCTGCGTTATCCCCTGA
TTCTGTGGATAACCGTATTACCGCCTTTGAGTGAGCTGATACCGCTCGCCGCAGCCGAACGACCGAGCGC
AGCGAGTCAGTGAGCGAGGAAGCGGAAGAGCGCCTGATGCGGTATTTTCTCCTTACGCATCTGTGCGGTA
TTTCACACCGCATATATGGTGCACTCTCAGTACAATCTGCTCTGATGCCGCATAGTTAAGCCAGTATACA
CTCCGCTATCGCTACGTGACTGGGTCATGGCTGCGCCCCGACACCCGCCAACACCCGCTGACGCGCCCTG
ACGGGCTTGTCTGCTCCCGGCATCCGCTTACAGACAAGCTGTGACCGTCTCCGGGAGCTGCATGTGTCAG
AGGTTTTCACCGTCATCACCGAAACGCGCGAGGCAGCTGCGGTAAAGCTCATCAGCGTGGTCGTGAAGCG
ATTCACAGATGTCTGCCTGTTCATCCGCGTCCAGCTCGTTGAGTTTCTCCAGAAGCGTTAATGTCTGGCT
TCTGATAAAGCGGGCCATGTTAAGGGCGGTTTTTTCCTGTTTGGTCACTGATGCCTCCGTGTAAGGGGGA
TTTCTGTTCATGGGGGTAATGATACCGATGAAACGAGAGAGGATGCTCACGATACGGGTTACTGATGATG
AACATGCCCGGTTACTGGAACGTTGTGAGGGTAAACAACTGGCGGTATGGATGCGGCGGGACCAGAGAAA
AATCACTCAGGGTCAATGCCAGCGCTTCGTTAATACAGATGTAGGTGTTCCACAGGGTAGCCAGCAGCAT
CCTGCGATGCAGATCCGGAACATAATGGTGCAGGGCGCTGACTTCCGCGTTTCCAGACTTTACGAAACAC
GGAAACCGAAGACCATTCATGTTGTTGCTCAGGTCGCAGACGTTTTGCAGCAGCAGTCGCTTCACGTTCG
CTCGCGTATCGGTGATTCATTCTGCTAACCAGTAAGGCAACCCCGCCAGCCTAGCCGGGTCCTCAACGAC
AGGAGCACGATCATGCGCACCCGTGGCCAGGACCCAACGCTGCCCGAGATCTCGATCCCGCGAAATTAAT
ACGACTCACTATAGGGAGACCACAACGGTTTCCCTCTAGAAATAATTTTGTTTAACTTTAAGAAGGAGAT
ATACATATGGCTGAAACCATTACAACTGATCTGCTCGTTATTGGTGCGGGACCTGCCGGATACACCGCAG
CTATTTATGCGGCACGTGCCAACCTTTCTCCCGTTCTGGTCGCTGGCCTTCAGCCTGGCGGGCAGCTCAC
CATTACTACAGATGTTGAAAACTATCCGGGTTTTGCCACAGCCATACAGGGGCCGTGGCTGATGGAACAA
ATGGCAGCCCAGGCGCAAAACGTGGGCACACGCATTGAATACGACATTATTACATCTGTTAATTTCAAAG
CGGGTTCACCTTTTCTGCTAACAGGTGATTCCGGCACAACCTACAAGGCCCGTGCTGTTATTGTTGCCAC
AGGCGCACAGGCACGCTGGCTTGGCCTGCCAAGTGAAAAGCATCTGCAAGGTGCCGGTGTTTCTGCTAGC
GCCACCTGCGATGGCTTTTTCTACCGCGGGAAGAACGTTGTGGTTGTCGGCGGCGGTAATACTGCGGTTG
AAGAGGCCCTGTATCTCACCCACCATGCCGCGCATGTCACCTTGGTGCACCGCCGAGACAGCCTGCGTGC
TGAAAAAATTCTGCAAGACCGGCTTTTTGCCAACCCGAAGGTTTCGGTGATCTGGAACAGCGTGGTGCAA
GATATTCTGGCCGACGGAACGCCAGAAACCGTATGCGGTGTGCGGCTCAAGAATACGCAGGATAATAGCG
AACAGACTGTCTCGACCGATGGCGTATTTATTGCCATTGGGCACGCCCCTAACACAGGCATCTTCCGCAA
CCAGCTTACTCTGGATGCTGAAGGGTATATTGAAACCACACCCGGCACCACACGTACATCTGTGCCCGGA
GTCTTTGCCGCGGGGGATGTGCAGGACAAAACATACCGCCAGGCCGTCACTGCGGCTGGGACTGGCTGTA
TGGCTGCGCTAGATGCGGAACGGTATCTTGCTGGTTTGAGCGGAGAACTCGAGCACCACCACCACCACCA
CTGAGATCCGGCTGCTAACAAAGCCCGAAAGGAAGCTGAGTTGGCTGCTGCCACCGCTGAGCAATAACTA
GCATAACCCCTTGGGGCCTCTAAACGGGTCTTGAGGGGTTTTTTGCTGAAAGGAGGAACTATATCCGGAT
Features (pLannotate 1.2.2; 13 found; start..end, strand, type, name):
     12..467     +  rep_origin     f1 ori (sequence partly withheld): f1 bacteriophage origin of replication; arrow indicates direction of (+) strand synthesis
    494..598     +  promoter       AmpR promoter: bla
    599..1459    +  CDS            AmpR: β-lactamase; bla; confers resistance to ampicillin, carbenicillin, and related antibiotics
   1630..2218    +  rep_origin     ori: high-copy-number ColE1/pMB1/pBR322/pUC origin of replication
   2404..2546    -  misc_feature   bom: basis of mobility region from pBR322
   2648..2839    -  CDS            rop: Rop protein, which maintains plasmids at low copy number; rop
   2856..3236    +  CDS            YPB1_ECOLX: Protein predicted: Swiss-Prot protein existence level 4. From Escherichia coli.
   3348..3366    +  promoter       T7 promoter: promoter for bacteriophage T7 RNA polymerase
   3398..3420    +  RBS            RBS: efficient ribosome binding site from bacteriophage T7 gene 10 (Olins and Rangwala, 1989)
   3428..4369    +  CDS            GLCAL_PSEFL: Experimental evidence at protein level: Swiss-Prot protein existence level 1. Catalyzes the conversion of 2-amino-2-deoxy-D-gluconate (GlcNA) to 2-keto-3-deoxy-D-gluconic acid (KDGA) and ammonia. From Pseudomonas fluorescens.
   4385..4402    +  CDS            9xHis (fragment): 9xHis affinity tag
   4412..4461    +  CDS            SET1 (fragment): solubility-enhancement tag derived from T7 phage gene 10B
   4469..4516    +  terminator     T7 terminator: transcription terminator for bacteriophage T7 RNA polymerase
