[The description below was written by a language model from this plasmid's Addgene catalogue record and pLannotate feature annotations shown in this document.]
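Description:
pJK587 is a bacterial expression plasmid built on the pET23a backbone for producing a mutant form of thioredoxin reductase 1 (trxB1, locus AZ09_07565) from Acetobacter aceti 1023. The coding sequence was inserted between the NdeI and XhoI sites, both of which were retained. This places it under the bacteriophage T7 promoter and the efficient T7 gene 10 ribosome binding site, in frame with the backbone-encoded C-terminal His6 tag, and upstream of the T7 terminator. The insert carries a Cys138-to-Ser substitution, and the resulting protein is designated AaTrxB1H6-C138S. Because transcription depends on T7 RNA polymerase, expression requires a host that supplies that enzyme. The listed DH5alpha strain serves for propagation only.

The 4,541 bp plasmid is maintained through a ColE1/pMB1-type origin and selected with ampicillin via the β-lactamase gene and its own promoter. An f1 origin is also present, which allows single-stranded DNA production. The automated annotation additionally reports a bom region and a rop coding sequence, although the catalogue lists the plasmid as high copy.

Several automated labels need care. The roughly 940 bp open reading frame downstream of the RBS is named after a Pseudomonas fluorescens enzyme by similarity matching, but its position corresponds to the trxB1 insert described in the catalogue. The "9xHis fragment" spans 18 bp, consistent with the His6 tag. The short "SET1 fragment" lies after the tag in backbone sequence preceding the terminator.

The record does not state a specific application beyond protein production. The His tag would allow purification by metal-affinity chromatography, and a cysteine-to-serine variant of this kind is typically used to probe the role of that residue in the enzyme.
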