Addgene plasmid #71696: pJK587
Purpose: Produces Acetobacter aceti 1023 thioredoxin reductase 1 with a C-terminal His6 tag and Cys138>Ser mutant (AaTrxB1H6-C138S)
Depositing lab: T. J. Kappock. Depositing organization: Purdue University.
Backbone
  Vector backbone: pET23a
  Backbone size w/o insert (bp): 3666
  Total vector size (bp): 4541
  Vector type: Bacterial Expression
Growth in bacteria
  Bacterial resistance: Ampicillin, 100 μg/mL
  Growth temperature: 37°C
  Growth strain: DH5alpha
  Copy number: High Copy
Gene/Insert
  Gene/Insert name: thioredoxin reductase 1 (alt names: trxB1; AZ09_07565)
  Species: Acetobacter aceti 1023
  Mutation: changes cysteine-138 to serine
  GenBank ID: WP_042787538 KDE20163
  Promoter: T7
  Tag / fusion protein: His6 (C terminal on backbone)
  Cloning method: Restriction Enzyme; 5′ cloning site NdeI (not destroyed); 3′ cloning site XhoI (not destroyed)
  Sequencing primers: 5′ T7 promoter; 3′ T7 terminator
Terms and licenses: Academic/Nonprofit Terms; Industry Terms: Not Available to Industry
How to cite: pJK587 was a gift from T. J. Kappock (Addgene plasmid # 71696 ; http://n2t.net/addgene:71696 ; RRID:Addgene_71696)
