>Addgene plasmid #71696 | pJK587 | addgene partial sequence | sequence record 134493 | T7 5'-TAATACGACTCACTATAGGG-3'
AATAATTTTGTTTAACTTTAAGAAGGAGATATACATATGGCTGAAACCATTACAACTGATCTGCTCGTTA
TTGGTGCGGGACCTGCCGGATACACCGCAGCTATTTATGCGGCACGTGCCAACCTTTCTCCCGTTCTGGT
CGCTGGCCTTCAGCCTGGCGGGCAGCTCACCATTACTACAGATGTTGAAAACTATCCGGGTTTTGCCACA
GCCATACAGGGGCCGTGGCTGATGGAACAAATGGCAGCCCAGGCGCAAAACGTGGGCACACGCATTGAAT
ACGACATTATTACATCTGTTAATTTCAAAGCGGGTTCACCTTTTCTGCTAACAGGTGATTCCGGCACAAC
CTACAAGGCCCGTGCTGTTATTGTTGCCACAGGCGCACAGGCACGCTGGCTTGGCCTGCCAAGTGAAAAG
CATCTGCAAGGTGCCGGTGTTTCTGCTAGCGCCACCTGCGATGGCTTTTTCTACCGCGGGAAGAACGTTG
TGGTTGTCGGCGGCGGTAATACTGCGGTTGAAGAGGCCCTGTATCTCACCCACCATGCCGCGCATGTCAC
CTTGGTGCACCGCCGAGACAGCCTGCGTGCTGAAAAAATTCTGCAAGACCGGCTTTTTGCCAACCCGAAG
GTTTCGGTGATCTGGAACAGCGTGGTGCAAGATATTCTGGCCGACGGAACGCCAGAAACCGTATGCGGTG
TGCGGCTCAAGAATACGCAGGATAATAGCGAACAGACTGTCTCGACCGATGGCGTATTTATTGCCATTGG
GCACGCCCCTAACACAGGCATCTTCCGCAACCAGCTTACTCTGGATGCTGAAGGGTATATTGAAACCACA
CCCGGCACCACACGTACATCTGTGCCCGGAGTCTTTGCCGCGGGGGATGTGCAGGACAAAACATACCGCC
AGGCCGTCACTGCGGCTGGGACTGGCTGTATGGCTGCGCTAGATGCGGAACGGTATCTTGCTGGTTTGAG
CGGAGAACTCGAGCACCACCACCACCACCACTGAGATCCGGCTGCTAACAAAGCCCGAAAGGAAGCTGAG
TTGGCTGCTGCCACCGCTGAGCAATAACTAGCATAACCCCTTGGGGCCTCTAAACGGGTCTTGAGGGGTT
TTTTGCTGAAAGGAGGAACTATATCCGGATTGGC
