>Addgene plasmid #71696 | pJK587 | addgene partial sequence | sequence record 134495 | T7term 5'-GCTAGTTATTGCTCAGCGG-3'
TTGTTAGCAGCCGGATCTCAGTGGTGGTGGTGGTGGTGCTCGAGTTCTCCGCTCAAACCAGCAAGATACC
GTTCCGCATCTAGCGCAGCCATACAGCCAGTCCCAGCCGCAGTGACGGCCTGGCGGTATGTTTTGTCCTG
CACATCCCCCGCGGCAAAGACTCCGGGCACAGATGTACGTGTGGTGCCGGGTGTGGTTTCAATATACCCT
TCAGCATCCAGAGTAAGCTGGTTGCGGAAGATGCCTGTGTTAGGGGCGTGCCCAATGGCAATAAATACGC
CATCGGTCGAGACAGTCTGTTCGCTATTATCCTGCGTATTCTTGAGCCGCACACCGCATACGGTTTCTGG
CGTTCCGTCGGCCAGAATATCTTGCACCACGCTGTTCCAGATCACCGAAACCTTCGGGTTGGCAAAAAGC
CGGTCTTGCAGAATTTTTTCAGCACGCAGGCTGTCTCGGCGGTGCACCAAGGTGACATGCGCGGCATGGT
GGGTGAGATACAGGGCCTCTTCAACCGCAGTATTACCGCCGCCGACAACCACAACGTTCTTCCCGCGGTA
GAAAAAGCCATCGCAGGTGGCGCTAGCAGAAACACCGGCACCTTGCAGATGCTTTTCACTTGGCAGGCCA
AGCCAGCGTGCCTGTGCGCCTGTGGCAACAATAACAGCACGGGCCTTGTAGGTTGTGCCGGAATCACCTG
TTAGCAGAAAAGGTGAACCCGCTTTGAAATTAACAGATGTAATAATGTCGTATTCAATGCGTGTGCCCAC
GTTTTGCGCCTGGGCTGCCATTTGTTCCATCAGCCACGGCCCCTGTATGGCTGTGGCAAAACCCGGATAG
TTTTCAACATCTGTAGTAATGGTGAGCTGCCCGCCAGGCTGAAGGCCAGCGACCAGAACGGGAGAAAGGT
TGGCACGTGCCGCATAAATAGCTGCGGTGTATCCGGCAGGTCCCGCACCAATAACGAGCAGATCAGTTGT
AATGGTTTCAGCCATATGTATATCTCCTTCTTAAAGTTAAACAAAATTATTTCTAGAGGGAAACCGTTGT
GGTCTCCCTATAGTGAGTCGTATTAATTTCGCGGGATCGAGATCTCGGGCA
